Addgene plasmid #120163: mCh-KIF5A*-strep
Purpose: Expresses a chimera of mCherry (fluorescent tag), a KIF5A-based anterograde motor and streptavidin
Depositing lab: Juan Bonifacino. Depositing organization: National Institute of Child Health and Human Development (NICHD). Publication: Reversible association with motor proteins (RAMP): A streptavidin-based method to manipulate organelle positioning. Guardia CM, De Pace R, Sen A, Saric A, Jarnik M, Kolin DA, Kunwar A, Bonifacino JS. PLoS Biol. 2019 May 17;17(5):e3000279. doi: 10.1371/journal.pbio.3000279. eCollection 2019 May. PubMed 31100061.
Backbone
  Vector backbone: pmCherry-C1
  Backbone manufacturer: Clontech
  Backbone size w/o insert (bp): 4727
  Total vector size (bp): 6902
  Vector type: Mammalian Expression
  Selectable markers: Neomycin (select with G418)
Growth in bacteria
  Bacterial resistance: Kanamycin, 50 μg/mL
  Growth temperature: 37°C
  Growth strain: DH5alpha
  Copy number: High Copy
Gene/Insert
  Gene/Insert name: kinesin family member 5A (alt name: KIF5A)
  Species: M. musculus (mouse)
  Insert size (bp): 2175
  Mutation: Truncated KIF5A: 1-559 aa
  Entrez Gene: Kif5a (a.k.a. D10Bwg0738e, Khc, Kif5, Kns, mKIAA4086)
  Promoter: CMV
  Tag / fusion protein: mCherry (N terminal on backbone); Streptavidin (C terminal on insert)
  Cloning method: Gibson Cloning
  Sequencing primers: 5′ mChC1 fwd; 3′ SV40pA rev
Terms and licenses: Academic/Nonprofit Terms; Industry Terms: Not Available to Industry
How to cite: mCh-KIF5A*-strep was a gift from Juan Bonifacino (Addgene plasmid # 120163 ; http://n2t.net/addgene:120163 ; RRID:Addgene_120163)
