[The description below was written by a language model from this plasmid's Addgene catalogue record and pLannotate feature annotations shown in this document.]
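Description:
mCh-KIF5A*-strep is a 6.9 kb mammalian expression plasmid built by Gibson cloning in the Clontech pmCherry-C1 backbone. It replicates at high copy in E. coli from a ColE1/pUC-type origin and also carries an f1 phage origin. A single Tn5 NeoR/KanR (aminoglycoside phosphotransferase) gene serves as the marker in both hosts. The bacterial bla (AmpR) promoter drives it for kanamycin selection in bacteria, and the SV40 enhancer/early promoter drives it for G418 selection in mammalian cells, with an HSV TK polyadenylation signal downstream. The short bGH poly(A), SV40 large T antigen and ble fragments in the feature table look like partial matches to backbone sequence rather than functional elements.

The payload is one open reading frame under the CMV immediate-early enhancer and promoter, terminated by the SV40 poly(A) signal. mCherry sits at the N terminus, joined through residual multiple-cloning-site sequence to a truncated mouse KIF5A (residues 1–559), which is fused at its C terminus to streptavidin from Streptomyces avidinii. KIF5A is a microtubule-dependent kinesin-1 heavy chain, and the record describes this truncation as a KIF5A-based anterograde motor. mCherry allows the chimera to be followed by red fluorescence, while the streptavidin moiety provides a high-affinity binding module.

According to the associated publication title, the construct belongs to a streptavidin-based system for reversible association with motor proteins, used to manipulate organelle positioning. In such a scheme the motor–streptavidin chimera would be coupled to an organelle carrying a streptavidin-binding partner. The partner constructs and the means of reversal are not described in this record.
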