Features (pLannotate 1.2.2; 17 found; start..end, strand, type, name):
     54..70      -  polyA_signal   bGH poly(A) signal (fragment): bovine growth hormone polyadenylation signal
    292..880     +  rep_origin     ori: high-copy-number ColE1/pMB1/pBR322/pUC origin of replication
   1055..1358    +  enhancer       CMV enhancer: human cytomegalovirus immediate early enhancer
   1359..1562    +  promoter       CMV promoter: human cytomegalovirus (CMV) immediate early promoter
   1607..2314    +  CDS            mCherry: mCherry is a basic (constitutively fluorescent) red fluorescent protein published in 2004, derived from Discosoma sp.. It is reported to be a very rapidly-maturing monomer with low acid sensitivity.
   2315..2365    +  misc_feature   MCS (fragment): multiple cloning site
   2366..4042    +  CDS            Kif5a (fragment): KIF5A_MOUSE - Also known as Kiaa4086, Kif5, Nkhc1. Experimental evidence at protein level: Swiss-Prot protein existence level 1. Microtubule-dependent motor required for slow axonal transport of neurofilament proteins (NFH, NFM and NFL) (PubMed:12682084). Can induce formation of neurite-like membrane protrusions in non-neuronal cells in a ZFYVE27-dependent manner. The ZFYVE27-KIF5A complex contributes to the vesicular transport of VAPA, VAPB, SURF4, RAB11A, RAB11B and RTN3 proteins in neurons (PubMed:21976701). Required for anterograde axonal transportation of MAPK8IP3/JIP3 which is essential
   4037..4537    +  CDS            SAV_STRAV (fragment): Experimental evidence at protein level: Swiss-Prot protein existence level 1. The biological function of streptavidin is not known. Forms a strong non-covalent specific complex with biotin (one molecule of biotin per subunit of streptavidin). From Streptomyces avidinii.
   4541..4565    +  misc_feature   MCS (fragment): multiple cloning site
   4577..4661    +  CDS            large T antigen (fragment): large T antigen from SV40 (simian virus 40)
   4684..4805    +  polyA_signal   SV40 poly(A) signal: SV40 polyadenylation signal
   4839..5267    -  rep_origin     f1 ori (sequence partly withheld): f1 bacteriophage origin of replication; arrow indicates direction of (+) strand synthesis
   5294..5398    +  promoter       AmpR promoter: bla
   5400..5757    +  promoter       SV40 promoter: SV40 enhancer and early promoter
   5792..6586    +  CDS            NeoR/KanR: aminoglycoside phosphotransferase from Tn5; aph(3')-II (or nptII); confers resistance to neomycin, kanamycin, and G418 (Geneticin®)
   6607..6759    +  CDS            ble (fragment): BLE_KLEPN - Experimental evidence at protein level: Swiss-Prot protein existence level 1. Binding protein with a strong affinity to the bleomycin family of antibiotics. Binds to CL990; an antimitotic-antibiotic compound. From Klebsiella pneumoniae.
   6818..6865    +  polyA_signal   HSV TK poly(A) signal: herpes simplex virus thymidine kinase polyadenylation signal (Cole and Stacy, 1985)
>Addgene plasmid #120163 | mCh-KIF5A*-strep | addgene full sequence | sequence record 247481 | Addgene NGS Result
CGATACCCCACCGAGACCCCATTGGGGCCAATACGCCCGCGTTTCTTCCTTTTCCCCACCCCACCCCCCA
AGTTCGGGTGAAGGCCCAGGGCTCGCAGCCAACGTCGGGGCGGCAGGCCCTGCCATAGCCTCAGGTTACT
CATATATACTTTAGATTGATTTAAAACTTCATTTTTAATTTAAAAGGATCTAGGTGAAGATCCTTTTTGA
TAATCTCATGACCAAAATCCCTTAACGTGAGTTTTCGTTCCACTGAGCGTCAGACCCCGTAGAAAAGATC
AAAGGATCTTCTTGAGATCCTTTTTTTCTGCGCGTAATCTGCTGCTTGCAAACAAAAAAACCACCGCTAC
CAGCGGTGGTTTGTTTGCCGGATCAAGAGCTACCAACTCTTTTTCCGAAGGTAACTGGCTTCAGCAGAGC
GCAGATACCAAATACTGTTCTTCTAGTGTAGCCGTAGTTAGGCCACCACTTCAAGAACTCTGTAGCACCG
CCTACATACCTCGCTCTGCTAATCCTGTTACCAGTGGCTGCTGCCAGTGGCGATAAGTCGTGTCTTACCG
GGTTGGACTCAAGACGATAGTTACCGGATAAGGCGCAGCGGTCGGGCTGAACGGGGGGTTCGTGCACACA
GCCCAGCTTGGAGCGAACGACCTACACCGAACTGAGATACCTACAGCGTGAGCTATGAGAAAGCGCCACG
CTTCCCGAAGGGAGAAAGGCGGACAGGTATCCGGTAAGCGGCAGGGTCGGAACAGGAGAGCGCACGAGGG
AGCTTCCAGGGGGAAACGCCTGGTATCTTTATAGTCCTGTCGGGTTTCGCCACCTCTGACTTGAGCGTCG
ATTTTTGTGATGCTCGTCAGGGGGGCGGAGCCTATGGAAAAACGCCAGCAACGCGGCCTTTTTACGGTTC
CTGGCCTTTTGCTGGCCTTTTGCTCACATGTTCTTTCCTGCGTTATCCCCTGATTCTGTGGATAACCGTA
TTACCGCCATGCATTAGTTATTAATAGTAATCAATTACGGGGTCATTAGTTCATAGCCCATATATGGAGT
TCCGCGTTACATAACTTACGGTAAATGGCCCGCCTGGCTGACCGCCCAACGACCCCCGCCCATTGACGTC
AATAATGACGTATGTTCCCATAGTAACGCCAATAGGGACTTTCCATTGACGTCAATGGGTGGAGTATTTA
CGGTAAACTGCCCACTTGGCAGTACATCAAGTGTATCATATGCCAAGTACGCCCCCTATTGACGTCAATG
ACGGTAAATGGCCCGCCTGGCATTATGCCCAGTACATGACCTTATGGGACTTTCCTACTTGGCAGTACAT
CTACGTATTAGTCATCGCTATTACCATGGTGATGCGGTTTTGGCAGTACATCAATGGGCGTGGATAGCGG
TTTGACTCACGGGGATTTCCAAGTCTCCACCCCATTGACGTCAATGGGAGTTTGTTTTGGCACCAAAATC
AACGGGACTTTCCAAAATGTCGTAACAACTCCGCCCCATTGACGCAAATGGGCGGTAGGCGTGTACGGTG
GGAGGTCTATATAAGCAGAGCTGGTTTAGTGAACCGTCAGATCCGCTAGCGCTACCGGTCGCCACCATGG
TGAGCAAGGGCGAGGAGGATAACATGGCCATCATCAAGGAGTTCATGCGCTTCAAGGTGCACATGGAGGG
CTCCGTGAACGGCCACGAGTTCGAGATCGAGGGCGAGGGCGAGGGCCGCCCCTACGAGGGCACCCAGACC
GCCAAGCTGAAGGTGACCAAGGGTGGCCCCCTGCCCTTCGCCTGGGACATCCTGTCCCCTCAGTTCATGT
ACGGCTCCAAGGCCTACGTGAAGCACCCCGCCGACATCCCCGACTACTTGAAGCTGTCCTTCCCCGAGGG
CTTCAAGTGGGAGCGCGTGATGAACTTCGAGGACGGCGGCGTGGTGACCGTGACCCAGGACTCCTCCCTG
CAGGACGGCGAGTTCATCTACAAGGTGAAGCTGCGCGGCACCAACTTCCCCTCCGACGGCCCCGTAATGC
AGAAGAAGACCATGGGCTGGGAGGCCTCCTCCGAGCGGATGTACCCCGAGGACGGCGCCCTGAAGGGCGA
GATCAAGCAGAGGCTGAAGCTGAAGGACGGCGGCCACTACGACGCTGAGGTCAAGACCACCTACAAGGCC
AAGAAGCCCGTGCAGCTGCCCGGCGCCTACAACGTCAACATCAAGTTGGACATCACCTCCCACAACGAGG
ACTACACCATCGTGGAACAGTACGAACGCGCCGAGGGCCGCCACTCCACCGGCGGCATGGACGAGCTGTA
CAAGTCCGGACTCAGATCTCGAGCTCAAGCTTCGAATTCTGCAGTCGACGGTACCATGGCGGAGACTAAC
AACGAATGCAGCATCAAGGTGCTTTGCCGATTTCGGCCCCTGAACCAGGCCGAGATTCTGCGGGGGGACA
AGTTCATCCCCATTTTCCAAGGGGACGACAGCGTCATTATTGGGGGAAAGCCATATGTCTTTGACCGCGT
CTTCCCCCCAAACACCACTCAGGAGCAGGTTTACCACGCCTGTGCCATGCAGATCGTCAAAGACGTCCTT
GCTGGTTACAATGGCACAATCTTCGCTTATGGACAGACATCCTCAGGGAAAACGCATACCATGGAGGGGA
AGCTGCACGACCCTCAGCTGATGGGCATCATTCCCCGGATCGCTCGAGACATCTTCAACCACATCTACTC
CATGGATGAGAACCTTGAATTCCACATTAAGGTATCTTACTTCGAGATTTACCTGGATAAGATCCGTGAC
CTTTTGGATGTGACCAAGACGAACCTGTCCGTGCATGAGGACAAAAACCGGGTGCCGTTTGTCAAGGGTT
GTACCGAACGCTTTGTGTCCAGCCCAGAGGAGATTCTGGATGTGATCGATGAGGGGAAGTCCAACCGTCA
CGTAGCTGTCACCAACATGAACGAGCACAGTTCTCGGAGCCACAGCATCTTCCTCATCAACATCAAGCAG
GAGAACGTAGAGACCGAGCAGAAGCTCAGCGGGAAGCTGTACCTCGTGGATCTGGCCGGAAGCGAGAAGG
TCAGCAAGACAGGGGCAGAGGGAGCCGTTCTGGACGAGGCAAAGAATATCAACAAGTCGCTGTCGGCCCT
GGGGAACGTGATCTCTGCACTGGCAGAGGGCACCAAAAGCTACGTGCCGTACCGCGACAGCAAAATGACG
AGGATTCTCCAGGACTCTCTGGGAGGGAACTGCAGGACTACCATGTTCATCTGCTGCTCGCCGTCCAGCT
ACAATGACGCAGAGACCAAGTCCACGCTCATGTTTGGACAGCGGGCGAAGACCATCAAGAACACTGCCTC
AGTGAATCTGGAGCTGACTGCTGAGCAGTGGAAGAAGAAGTATGAGAAGGAGAAGGAGAAGACCAAGGCC
CAGAAGGAGACAATTGCGAAGCTAGAGGCTGAGCTTAGCCGGTGGCGCAATGGAGAGAATGTGCCTGAGA
CTGAGCGCCTGGCTGGAGAGGACTCAGCTCTGGGAGCTGAGCTCTGCGAGGAGACCCCTGTGAATGACAA
CTCATCCATTGTGGTACGCATCGCACCTGAGGAAAGGCAGAAATATGAGGAAGAGATCCGCCGTCTCTAC
AAGCAGCTTGATGACAAGGATGATGAGATCAACCAGCAGAGCCAGCTCATTGAGAAGCTGAAGCAGCAGA
TGCTGGACCAGGAAGAGCTGCTCGTGTCCACTCGGGGAGACAACGAGAAGGTCCAGCGGGAGCTTAGCCA
CCTGCAGTCCGAGAACGATGCTGCGAAGGACGAGGTGAAGGAAGTGCTGCAGGCCCTAGAGGAGCTGGCG
GTCAACTACGACCAGAAGTCCCAGGAGGTGGAGGAGAAGAGCCAGCAGAACCAGCTGCTGGTGGACGAGC
TGTCCCAGAAAGTGGCCACCATGCTGTCCCTGGAGTCCGAGCTACAGCGGCTCCAGGAGGTCAGTGGACA
CCAGCGAAAGCGGATCGCTGAGGTGCTGAATGGGCTGATGAGGGACCTGAGTGGTAGCGGCAGCGGTAGC
GACCCTAGCAAAGACTCAAAAGCTCAGGTGTCCGCTGCCGAGGCTGGCATTACTGGAACATGGTACAATC
AGCTCGGGAGCACCTTTATTGTGACTGCTGGAGCCGATGGAGCCCTCACCGGAACATACGAATCTGCTGT
GGGAAACGCCGAATCACGGTACGTCCTCACTGGCCGATACGATAGTGCCCCTGCCACCGACGGATCTGGG
ACTGCCCTGGGATGGACTGTCGCTTGGAAAAACAACTACCGGAATGCTCATTCTGCCACAACATGGAGTG
GACAGTACGTGGGAGGCGCTGAGGCTAGAATCAATACACAGTGGCTGCTCACATCTGGCACAACCGAGGC
AAATGCTTGGAAATCCACCCTGGTGGGACATGACACATTCACCAAAGTGAAACCCTCCGCCGCTTCAATC
GATGCCGCCAAAAAAGCCGGAGTCAACAACGGCAATCCTCTGGATGCCGTCCAGCAGTAAGTACCGCGGG
CCCGGGATCCACCGGATCTAGATAACTGATCATAATCAGCCATACCACATTTGTAGAGGTTTTACTTGCT
TTAAAAAACCTCCCACACCTCCCCCTGAACCTGAAACATAAAATGAATGCAATTGTTGTTGTTAACTTGT
TTATTGCAGCTTATAATGGTTACAAATAAAGCAATAGCATCACAAATTTCACAAATAAAGCATTTTTTTC
ACTGCATTCTAGTTGTGGTTTGTCCAAACTCATCAATGTATCTTAACGCGTAAATTGTAAGCGTTAATAT
TTTGTTAAAATTCGCGTTAAATTTTTGTTAAATCAGCTCATTTTTTAACCAATAGGCCGAAATCGGCAAA
ATCCCTTATAAATCAAAAGAATAGACCGAGATAGGGT
[37 nt withheld, positions 4938-4974]
AAAGAACGTGGACTCCAACGTCAAAGG
[49 nt withheld, positions 5002-5050]
T
[91 nt withheld, positions 5052-5142]
G
[124 nt withheld, positions 5144-5267]
CAGGTGGCACTTTTCGGGGAAATGTGCGCGGAACCCCTATTTGTTTATTTTTCTAAATACATTCAAATAT
GTATCCGCTCATGAGACAATAACCCTGATAAATGCTTCAATAATATTGAAAAAGGAAGAGTCCTGAGGCG
GAAAGAACCAGCTGTGGAATGTGTGTCAGTTAGGGTGTGGAAAGTCCCCAGGCTCCCCAGCAGGCAGAAG
TATGCAAAGCATGCATCTCAATTAGTCAGCAACCAGGTGTGGAAAGTCCCCAGGCTCCCCAGCAGGCAGA
AGTATGCAAAGCATGCATCTCAATTAGTCAGCAACCATAGTCCCGCCCCTAACTCCGCCCATCCCGCCCC
TAACTCCGCCCAGTTCCGCCCATTCTCCGCCCCATGGCTGACTAATTTTTTTTATTTATGCAGAGGCCGA
GGCCGCCTCGGCCTCTGAGCTATTCCAGAAGTAGTGAGGAGGCTTTTTTGGAGGCCTAGGCTTTTGCAAA
GATCGATCAAGAGACAGGATGAGGATCGTTTCGCATGATTGAACAAGATGGATTGCACGCAGGTTCTCCG
GCCGCTTGGGTGGAGAGGCTATTCGGCTATGACTGGGCACAACAGACAATCGGCTGCTCTGATGCCGCCG
TGTTCCGGCTGTCAGCGCAGGGGCGCCCGGTTCTTTTTGTCAAGACCGACCTGTCCGGTGCCCTGAATGA
ACTGCAAGACGAGGCAGCGCGGCTATCGTGGCTGGCCACGACGGGCGTTCCTTGCGCAGCTGTGCTCGAC
GTTGTCACTGAAGCGGGAAGGGACTGGCTGCTATTGGGCGAAGTGCCGGGGCAGGATCTCCTGTCATCTC
ACCTTGCTCCTGCCGAGAAAGTATCCATCATGGCTGATGCAATGCGGCGGCTGCATACGCTTGATCCGGC
TACCTGCCCATTCGACCACCAAGCGAAACATCGCATCGAGCGAGCACGTACTCGGATGGAAGCCGGTCTT
GTCGATCAGGATGATCTGGACGAAGAGCATCAGGGGCTCGCGCCAGCCGAACTGTTCGCCAGGCTCAAGG
CGAGCATGCCCGACGGCGAGGATCTCGTCGTGACCCATGGCGATGCCTGCTTGCCGAATATCATGGTGGA
AAATGGCCGCTTTTCTGGATTCATCGACTGTGGCCGGCTGGGTGTGGCGGACCGCTATCAGGACATAGCG
TTGGCTACCCGTGATATTGCTGAAGAGCTTGGCGGCGAATGGGCTGACCGCTTCCTCGTGCTTTACGGTA
TCGCCGCTCCCGATTCGCAGCGCATCGCCTTCTATCGCCTTCTTGACGAGTTCTTCTGAGCGGGACTCTG
GGGTTCGAAATGACCGACCAAGCGACGCCCAACCTGCCATCACGAGATTTCGATTCCACCGCCGCCTTCT
ATGAAAGGTTGGGCTTCGGAATCGTTTTCCGGGACGCCGGCTGGATGATCCTCCAGCGCGGGGATCTCAT
GCTGGAGTTCTTCGCCCACCCTAGGGGGAGGCTAACTGAAACACGGAAGGAGACAATACCGGAAGGAACC
CGCGCTATGACGGCAATAAAAAGACAGAATAAAACGCACGGTGTTGGGTCGTTTGTTCATAAACGCGGGG
TTCGGTCCCAGGGCTGGCACTCTGT
